>Addgene plasmid #243912 | pUPD3_FULLPRM_Para | addgene full sequence | sequence record 488093 | Addgene NGS Result
GGTCTCGGGAGACTTTTCATACTCCCACCATTCAGAGAAGAAACCAATTGTCCATATTGCATCAGACATT
GCCGTCACTGCGTCTTTTACTGGCTCTTCTCGCTAACCCAACCGGTAACCCCGCTTATTAAAAGCATTCT
GTAACAAAGCGGGACCAAAGCCATGACAAAAACGCGTAACAAAAGTGTCTATAATCACGGCAGAAAAGTC
CACATTGATTATTTGCACGGCGTCACACTTTGCTATGCCATAGCATTTTTATCCATAAGATTAGCGGATC
CTACCTGACGCTTTTTATCGCAACTCTCTACTGTTTCTCCATACCCGTTTTTTTGGATGGAGTGAAACGA
ATGCGAGACCACTCATCGCCCAATCACTAGTGAATTCGTTCTATAGTGTCACCTAAATACCATAGAGCCG
TTGGTCATAGCTGTTTCCTGTCCAGGCATCATGACACGGTTATCCACAGAATCAGGGGATAACGCAGGAA
AGAACATGTGAGCAAAAGGCCAGCAAAAGGCCAGGAACCGTAAAAAGGCCGCGTTGCTGGCGTTTTTCCA
TAGGCTCCGCCCCCCTGACGAGCATCACAAAAATCGACGCTCAAGTCAGAGGTGGCGAAACCCGACAGGA
CTATAAAGATACCAGGCGTTTCCCCCTGGAAGCTCCCTCGTGCGCTCTCCTGTTCCGACCCTGCCGCTTA
CCGGATACCTGTCCGCCTTTCTCCCTTCGGGAAGCGTGGCGCTTTCTCATAGCTCACGCTGTAGGTATCT
CAGTTCGGTGTAGGTCGTTCGCTCCAAGCTGGGCTGTGTGCACGAACCCCCCGTTCAGCCCGACCGCTGC
GCCTTATCCGGTAACTATCGTCTTGAGTCCAACCCGGTAAGACACGACTTATCGCCACTGGCAGCAGCCA
CTGGTAACAGGATTAGCAGAGCGAGGTATGTAGGCGGTGCTACAGAGTTCTTGAAGTGGTGGCCTAACTA
CGGCTACACTAGAAGAACAGTATTTGGTATCTGCGCTCTGCTGAAGCCAGTTACCTTCGGAAAAAGAGTT
GGTAGCTCTTGATCCGGCAAACAAACCACCGCTGGTAGCGGTGGTTTTTTTGTTTGCAAGCAGCAGATTA
CGCGCAGAAAAAAAGGATCTCAAGAAGATCCTTTGATCTTTTCTACGGGGTCTGACGCTCAGTGGAACGA
AAACTCACGTTAAGGGATTTTGGTCATGAGATTATCAAAAAGGATCTTCACCTAGATCCTTTTGTGATGA
TCGGCACGTAAGAGGTTCCAACTTTCACCATAATGAAATAAGATCACTACCGGGCGTATTTTTTGAGTTA
TCGAGATTTTCAGGAGCTAAGGAAGCTAAAATGGAGAAAAAAATCACTGGATATACCACCGTTGATATAT
CCCAATGGCATCGTAAAGAACATTTTGAGGCATTTCAGTCAGTTGCTCAATGTACCTATAACCAGACCGT
TCAGCTGGATATTACGGCCTTTTTAAAGACCGTAAAGAAAAATAAGCACAAGTTTTATCCGGCCTTTATT
CACATTCTTGCCCGCCTGATGAATGCTCATCCGGAATTCCGTATGGCAATGAAAGACGGTGAGCTGGTGA
TATGGGATAGTGTTCACCCTTGTTACACCGTTTTCCATGAGCAAACTGAAACGTTTTCATCGCTCTGGAG
TGAATACCACGACGATTTCCGGCAGTTTCTACACATATATTCGCAAGATGTGGCGTGTTACGGTGAAAAC
CTGGCCTATTTCCCTAAAGGGTTTATTGAGAATATGTTTTTCGTGTCAGCCAATCCCTGGGTGAGTTTCA
CCAGTTTTGATTTAAACGTGGCCAATATGGACAACTTCTTCGCCCCCGTTTTCACCATGGGCAAATATTA
TACGCAAGGCGACAAGGTGCTGATGCCGCTGGCGATTCAGGTTCATCATGCCGTTTGTGATGGCTTCCAT
GTCGGCAGAATGCTTAATGAATTACAACAGTACTGCGATGAGTGGCAGGGCGGGGCGTAATTTTTTTAAG
GCAGTTATTGGTGCCCTTAAACGCCTGGTTGCTACGCCTGAATAAGTGATAATAAGCGGATGAATGGCAG
AAATTCGATGATAAGCTGTCAAACATGATGT
[125 nt withheld, positions 2132-2256]
C
[91 nt withheld, positions 2258-2348]
AGGGTGATGGTTCACGTAGTGGGCCAGCGCCCTGATAGACGGTTTTTCGCCCTTTGACGTTGGAGTCCAC
GTTCTTT
[37 nt withheld, positions 2426-2462]
ACCCTATCTCGGTCTATTCTTTTGATTTATAAGGGATTTTGCCGATTTCGGCCTATTGGTTAAAAAATGA
GCTGATTTAACAAAAATTTAACGCGAATTTTAACAAAATATTAACGCTTACAATTTTAACATTGTAGAAA
CGCATGTAAAACGACGGCCAGTGAATTGTAATACGACTCACTATAGGGTGAATTCCGCTTAGGACCTTAG
ATATTGATCTCAA
Features (pLannotate 1.2.2; 9 found; start..end, strand, type, name):
    157..322     +  promoter       araBAD promoter: araBAD; promoter of the L-arabinose operon of E. coli; the araC regulatory gene is transcribed in the opposite direction (Guzman et al., 1995)
    390..408     -  promoter       SP6 promoter: promoter for bacteriophage SP6 RNA polymerase
    555..1143    -  rep_origin     ori: high-copy-number ColE1/pMB1/pBR322/pUC origin of replication
   1258..1360    +  promoter       cat promoter: promoter of the E. coli cat gene encoding chloramphenicol acetyltransferase
   1361..2017    +  CDS            cat: CAT_ECOLX - Experimental evidence at protein level: Swiss-Prot protein existence level 1. This enzyme is an effector of chloramphenicol resistance in bacteria. From Escherichia coli. This protein is used as a marker in many commonly used cloning vectors, such as pACYC184.
   2105..2122    -  promoter       tet promoter (fragment): E. coli promoter for tetracycline efflux protein gene
   2133..2588    +  rep_origin     f1 ori (sequence partly withheld): f1 bacteriophage origin of replication; arrow indicates direction of (+) strand synthesis
   2607..2628    -  CDS            lacZα (fragment): LacZα fragment of β-galactosidase; lacZ fragment
   2631..2649    +  promoter       T7 promoter: promoter for bacteriophage T7 RNA polymerase
