[The description below was written by a language model from this plasmid's Addgene catalogue record and pLannotate feature annotations shown in this document.]
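Description:
pUPD3_FULLPRM_Para is a small (about 2.7 kb) GoldenBraid2.0 part-domestication plasmid from a toolkit adapted for E. coli and related enteric bacteria. It is built on the pUPD3 entry backbone and stores a single standardized DNA part rather than a complete expression unit. It replicates at high copy in E. coli from a ColE1/pUC-type origin and is selected with chloramphenicol through a cat gene driven by its own promoter. The backbone also carries an f1 phage origin, which allows single-stranded DNA production. T7 and SP6 promoters lie on either side of the cloning site, along with a short remnant of lacZα. That remnant is consistent with the insert having replaced a blue/white screening cassette, although the record does not say so. A short tet promoter fragment is annotated as well and appears to be vestigial backbone sequence.

The payload is a 338 bp E. coli fragment containing the araBAD promoter (ParaBAD) together with a ribosome binding site, cloned by Golden Gate assembly as a "full promoter" category part. The fragment deliberately omits araC, the divergently transcribed regulator that activates this promoter in the presence of L-arabinose. Regulated induction therefore depends on AraC supplied from elsewhere, such as the host chromosome or another module in the assembly.

The plasmid serves as a reusable source of this promoter and RBS. Type IIS restriction–ligation releases the part so it can be combined with coding sequence and terminator parts into GoldenBraid transcriptional units, producing arabinose-inducible gene expression in bacteria.
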