Addgene plasmid #243912: pUPD3_FULLPRM_Para
Purpose: GoldenBraid2.0 Arabinose-Inducible promoter, including ribosome binding site. Lacks activator protein, AraC.
Depositing lab: Christophe Herman. Depositing organization: Baylor College of Medicine. Publication: GoldenBraid2.0 E. coli: a comprehensive and characterized toolkit for enterics. Cooke MB, Welch KT, Ramirez LD, Wen AX, Marciano DC, Herman C. Synth Biol (Oxf). 2025 Aug 14;10(1):ysaf015. doi: 10.1093/synbio/ysaf015. eCollection 2025. PubMed 40927394.
Backbone
  Vector backbone: pUPD3
  Vector type: Bacterial Expression
Growth in bacteria
  Bacterial resistance: Chloramphenicol, 25 μg/mL
  Growth temperature: 37°C
  Growth strain: DH5alpha
  Copy number: High Copy
Gene/Insert
  Gene/Insert name: ParaBAD without araC
  Species: Escherichia coli
  Insert size (bp): 338
  Cloning method: Golden Gate
Terms and licenses: Academic/Nonprofit Terms; Industry Terms: Not Available to Industry
How to cite: pUPD3_FULLPRM_Para was a gift from Christophe Herman (Addgene plasmid # 243912 ; http://n2t.net/addgene:243912 ; RRID:Addgene_243912)
